Addgene plasmid #145686: pGBW-m4046727
Purpose: Bacterial Expression plasmid for SARS-CoV-2 ORF3a protein
Depositing lab: Ginkgo Bioworks & Benjie Chen. Depositing organization: Ginkgo Bioworks.
Backbone
  Vector backbone: ori-013 - marker | cmR
  Backbone size w/o insert (bp): 1462
  Vector type: Bacterial Expression
Growth in bacteria
  Bacterial resistance: Chloramphenicol, 25 μg/mL
  Growth temperature: 30°C
  Growth strain: DH5alpha
  Copy number: High Copy
Gene/Insert
  Gene/Insert name: SARS-CoV-2 ORF3a protein
  Species: Escherichia coli str. K-12 substr. MG1655; Severe acute respiratory syndrome coronavirus 2
  Insert size (bp): 821
  Mutation: wt
  Entrez Gene: ORF3a (a.k.a. GU280_gp03)
  Promoter: Promoter | pT7 ; Operator | lacO ; RBS | T7_rbs ; Start Codon | ATG
  Tag / fusion protein: Cleavable TEV;HA (C terminal on backbone)
  Cloning method: Unknown
Resource information
  A portion of this plasmid was derived from a plasmid made by: GinkgoBioworks
Depositor comments: NCBI Reference Sequence: YP_009724391.1
How to cite: pGBW-m4046727 was a gift from Ginkgo Bioworks & Benjie Chen (Addgene plasmid # 145686 ; http://n2t.net/addgene:145686 ; RRID:Addgene_145686)
