[The description below was written by a language model from this plasmid's Addgene catalogue record and pLannotate feature annotations shown in this document.]
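Description:
pGBW-m4046727 is a compact bacterial expression plasmid (about 2.6 kb in the deposited full sequence) built to produce the SARS-CoV-2 ORF3a protein in E. coli. Its minimal synthetic backbone consists of little more than a high-copy ColE1/pUC-type origin of replication and a chloramphenicol acetyltransferase (cat) gene driven by its native cat promoter, which provides chloramphenicol selection. A lambda t0 terminator lies downstream of the resistance gene.

The expression cassette is a standard T7/lac arrangement. A bacteriophage T7 promoter is followed immediately by a lac operator, then the efficient ribosome binding site from T7 gene 10 and an ATG start codon leading into the wild-type ORF3a coding sequence. Transcription therefore depends on a host that supplies T7 RNA polymerase, and the operator allows repression by LacI with relief by IPTG. No lacI gene is annotated on the plasmid, so repressor would have to come from the host strain. The catalogue entry lists a C-terminal TEV-cleavable HA tag contributed by the backbone, which would allow immunodetection or affinity capture of the protein and subsequent tag removal. The automated feature table does not annotate these elements separately, although unannotated sequence lies between the end of the ORF3a match and the origin. No transcription terminator is annotated directly after the ORF either.

ORF3a is an accessory protein described in the annotation as a viroporin that forms homotetrameric ion channels at endosomes and lysosomes, contributes to virion egress, and interferes with autophagosome–lysosome fusion. The plasmid serves as a source for recombinant, inducible production of this protein in bacteria.
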