Features (pLannotate 1.2.2; 8 found; start..end, strand, type, name):
     20..38      +  promoter       T7 promoter: promoter for bacteriophage T7 RNA polymerase
     39..63      +  protein_bind   lac operator: The lac repressor binds to the lac operator to inhibit transcription in E. coli. This inhibition can be relieved by adding lactose or isopropyl-β-D-thiogalactopyranoside (IPTG). lac repressor encoded by lacI
     78..100     +  RBS            RBS: efficient ribosome binding site from bacteriophage T7 gene 10 (Olins and Rangwala, 1989)
    108..932     +  CDS            AP3A_SARS2: Experimental evidence at protein level: Swiss-Prot protein existence level 1. Plays a role in virus egress via lysosomal trafficking (PubMed:33157038, PubMed:33422265). Forms homotetrameric ion channels (viroporin) localized at endosomes and lysosomes, that may induce deacidification of lysosomes thereby allowing safe virion egress through lysosomal trafficking (By similarity) (PubMed:33157038, PubMed:33422265). Also blocks formation of autolysosomes through binding and sequestering host TMUB1/HOPS on late endosomes. This prevents fusion of autophagosomes with lysosomes, disrupting autophagy a
   1097..1685    +  rep_origin     ori: high-copy-number ColE1/pMB1/pBR322/pUC origin of replication
   1693..1790    +  promoter       cat promoter: promoter of the E. coli cat gene encoding chloramphenicol acetyltransferase
   1791..2447    +  CDS            cat: CAT_ECOLX - Experimental evidence at protein level: Swiss-Prot protein existence level 1. This enzyme is an effector of chloramphenicol resistance in bacteria. From Escherichia coli. This protein is used as a marker in many commonly used cloning vectors, such as pACYC184.
   2521..2555    +  terminator     lambda t0 terminator: minimal transcription terminator from phage lambda (Scholtissek and Grosse, 1987)
>Addgene plasmid #145686 | pGBW-m4046727 | depositor full sequence | sequence record 287863 | Full Sequence
GATCTCGATCCCGCGAAATTAATACGACTCACTATAGGGGAATTGTGAGCGGATAACAATTCCCCTCTAG
AAATAATTTTGTTTAACTTTAAGAAGGAGACTCTTCTATGGATTTGTTTATGAGAATCTTCACAATTGGA
ACTGTAACTTTGAAGCAAGGTGAAATCAAGGATGCTACTCCTTCAGATTTTGTTCGCGCTACTGCAACGA
TACCGATACAAGCCTCACTCCCTTTCGGATGGCTTATTGTTGGCGTTGCACTTCTTGCTGTTTTTCAGAG
CGCTTCCAAAATCATAACCCTCAAAAAGAGATGGCAACTAGCACTCTCCAAGGGTGTTCACTTTGTTTGC
AACTTGCTGTTGTTGTTTGTAACAGTTTACTCACACCTTTTGCTCGTTGCTGCTGGCCTTGAAGCCCCTT
TTCTCTATCTTTATGCTTTAGTCTACTTCTTGCAGAGTATAAACTTTGTAAGAATAATAATGAGGCTTTG
GCTTTGCTGGAAATGCCGTTCCAAAAACCCATTACTTTATGATGCCAACTATTTTCTTTGCTGGCATACT
AATTGTTACGACTATTGTATACCTTACAATAGTGTAACTTCTTCAATTGTCATTACTTCAGGTGATGGCA
CAACAAGTCCTATTTCTGAACATGACTACCAGATTGGTGGTTATACTGAAAAATGGGAATCTGGAGTAAA
AGACTGTGTTGTATTACACAGTTACTTCACTTCAGACTATTACCAGCTGTACTCAACTCAATTGAGTACA
GACACTGGTGTTGAACATGTTACCTTCTTCATCTACAATAAAATTGTTGATGAGCCTGAAGAACATGTCC
AAATTCACACAATCGACGGTTCATCCGGAGTTGTTAATCCAGTAATGGAACCAATTTATGATGAACCGAC
GACGACTACTAGCGTGCCTTTGGAGAACCTGTACTTTCAAAGCTACCCGTATGACGTTCCTGATTATGCC
TAACCGGCTTATCGGTCAGTTTCACCTGATTTACGTAAAAACCCGCTTCGGCGGGTTTTTGCTTTTGGAG
GGGCAGAAAGATGAATGACTGTCCACGACGCTATACCCAAAAGAAATTGAGATCCTTTTTTTCTGCGCGT
AATCTGCTGCTTGCAAACAAAAAAACCACCGCTACCAGCGGTGGTTTGTTTGCCGGATCAAGAGCTACCA
ACTCTTTTTCCGAAGGTAACTGGCTTCAGCAGAGCGCAGATACCAAATACTGTTCTTCTAGTGTAGCCGT
AGTTAGGCCACCACTTCAAGAACTCTGTAGCACCGCCTACATACCTCGCTCTGCTAATCCTGTTACCAGT
GGCTGCTGCCAGTGGCGATAAGTCGTGTCTTACCGGGTTGGACTCAAGACGATAGTTACCGGATAAGGCG
CAGCGGTCGGGCTGAACGGGGGGTTCGTGCACACAGCCCAGCTTGGAGCGAACGACCTACACCGAACTGA
GATACCTACAGCGTGAGCTATGAGAAAGCGCCACGCTTCCCGAAGGGAGAAAGGCGGACAGGTATCCGGT
AAGCGGCAGGGTCGGAACAGGAGAGCGCACGAGGGAGCTTCCAGGGGGAAACGCCTGGTATCTTTATAGT
CCTGTCGGGTTTCGCCACCTCTGACTTGAGCGTCGATTTTTGTGATGCTCGTCAGGGGGGCGGAGCCTAT
GGAAATTGATCGGGCACGTAAGAGGTTCCAACTTTCACCATAATGAAATAAGATCACTACCGGGCGTATT
TTTTGAGTTATCGAGATTTTCAGGAGCTAAGGAAGCTAAAATGGAGAAAAAAATCACTGGATATACCACC
GTTGATATATCCCAATGGCATCGTAAAGAACATTTTGAGGCATTTCAGTCAGTTGCTCAATGTACCTATA
ACCAGACCGTTCAGCTGGATATTACGGCCTTTTTAAAGACCGTAAAGAAAAATAAGCACAAGTTTTATCC
GGCCTTTATTCACATTCTTGCCCGCCTGATGAATGCTCATCCGGAATTTCGTATGGCAATGAAAGACGGT
GAGCTGGTGATATGGGATAGTGTTCACCCTTGTTACACCGTTTTCCATGAGCAAACTGAAACGTTTTCAT
CGCTCTGGAGTGAATACCACGACGATTTCCGGCAGTTTCTACACATATATTCGCAAGATGTGGCGTGTTA
CGGTGAAAACCTGGCCTATTTCCCTAAAGGGTTTATTGAGAATATGTTTTTCGTTTCAGCCAATCCCTGG
GTGAGTTTCACCAGTTTTGATTTAAACGTGGCCAATATGGACAACTTCTTCGCCCCCGTTTTCACCATGG
GCAAATATTATACGCAAGGCGACAAGGTGCTGATGCCGCTGGCGATTCAGGTTCATCATGCCGTTTGTGA
TGGCTTCCATGTCGGCAGAATGCTTAATGAATTACAACAGTACTGCGATGAGTGGCAGGGCGGGGCGTAA
TTTGATATCGAGCTCGCTTGGACTCCTGTTGATAGATCCAGTAATGACCTCAGAACTCCATCTGGATTTG
TTCAGAACGCTCGGTTGCCGCCGGGCGTTTTTTATTGGT
